>Addgene plasmid #69598 | paGFP-Omp25 | depositor full sequence | sequence record 124258 | paGFP-Omp25 sequence 8164 bps
TATGCCAAGTACGCCCCCTATTGACGTCAATGACGGTAAATGGCCCGCCTGGCATTATGCCCAGTACATG
ACCTTATGGGACTTTCCTACTTGGCAGTACATCTACGTATTAGTCATCGCTATTACCATGGTGATGCGGT
TTTGGCAGTACATCAATGGGCGTGGATAGCGGTTTGACTCACGGGGATTTCCAAGTCTCCACCCCATTGA
CGTCAATGGGAGTTTGTTTTGGCACCAAAATCAACGGGACTTTCCAAAATGTCGTAACAACTCCGCCCCA
TTGACGCAAATGGGCGGTAGGCGTGTACGGTGGGAGGTCTATATAAGCAGAGCTGGTTTAGTGAACCGTC
AGATCCGCTAGCGCCACCATGGTGAGCAAGGGCGAGGAGCTGTTCACCGGGGTGGTGCCCATCCTGGTCG
AGCTGGACGGCGACGTAAACGGCCACAAGTTCAGCGTGTCCGGCGAGGGCGAGGGCGATGCCACCTACGG
CAAGCTGACCCTGAAGTTCATCTGCACCACCGGCAAGCTGCCCGTGCCCTGGCCCACCCTCGTGACCACC
TTTTCCTACGGCGTGCAGTGCTTCAGCCGCTACCCCGACCACATGAAGCAGCACGACTTCTTCAAGTCCG
CCATGCCCGAAGGCTACGTCCAGGAGCGCACCATCTTCTTCAAGGACGACGGCAACTACAAGACCCGCGC
CGAGGTGAAGTTCGAGGGCGACACCCTGGTGAACCGCATCGAGCTGAAGGGCATCGACTTCAAGGAGGAC
GGCAACATCCTGGGGCACAAGCTGGAGTACAACTACAACAGCCACAACGTCTATATCATGGCCGACAAGC
AGAAGAACGGCATCAAGGCGAACTTTAAGATCCGCCACAACATCGAGGACGGCAGCGTGCAGCTCGCCGA
CCACTACCAGCAGAACACCCCCATCGGCGACGGCCCCGTGCTGCTGCCCGACAACCACTACCTGAGCCAC
CAGTCCAAACTGAGCAAAGACCCCAACGAGAAGCGCGATCACATGGTCCTGCTGGAGTTCGTGACCGCCG
CCGGGATCACTCTCGGCATGGACGAGCTGTACAAGACGCGTGGGCGAGGCGACGGAGAGCCGAGTGGAGT
TCCTGTAGCTGTGGTGCTGCTGCCAGTGTTTGCCCTTACCCTGGTAGCAGTTTGGGCCTTCGTGAGATAC
CGAAAGCAGCTCTGAGAATTCTCGACCTCGAGACAAATGGCAGTATTCATCCACAATTTTAAAAGAAAAG
GGGGGATTGGGGGGTACAGTGCAGGGGAAAGAATAGTAGACATAATAGCAACAGACATACAAACTAAAGA
ATTACAAAAACAAATTACAAAAATTCAAAATTTTCGGGTTTATTACAGGGACAGCAGAGATCCACTTTGG
CCGCGGCTCGAGGGGGTTGGGGTTGCGCCTTTTCCAAGGCAGCCCTGGGTTTGCGCAGGGACGCGGCTGC
TCTGGGCGTGGTTCCGGGAAACGCAGCGGCGCCGACCCTGGGTCTCGCACATTCTTCACGTCCGTTCGCA
GCGTCACCCGGATCTTCGCCGCTACCCTTGTGGGCCCCCCGGCGACGCTTCCTGCTCCGCCCCTAAGTCG
GGAAGGTTCCTTGCGGTTCGCGGCGTGCCGGACGTGACAAACGGAAGCCGCACGTCTCACTAGTACCCTC
GCAGACGGACAGCGCCAGGGAGCAATGGCAGCGCGCCGACCGCGATGGGCTGTGGCCAATAGCGGCTGCT
CAGCAGGGCGCGCCGAGAGCAGCGGCCGGGAAGGGGCGGTGCGGGAGGCGGGGTGTGGGGCGGTAGTGTG
GGCCCTGTTCCTGCCCGCGCGGTGTTCCGCATTCTGCAAGCCTCCGGAGCGCACGTCGGCAGTCGGCTCC
CTCGTTGACCGAATCACCGACCTCTCTCCCCAGGGGGATCCACCGGAGCTTACCATGACCGAGTACAAGC
CCACGGTGCGCCTCGCCACCCGCGACGACGTCCCCAGGGCCGTACGCACCCTCGCCGCCGCGTTCGCCGA
CTACCCCGCCACGCGCCACACCGTCGATCCGGACCGCCACATCGAGCGGGTCACCGAGCTGCAAGAACTC
TTCCTCACGCGCGTCGGGCTCGACATCGGCAAGGTGTGGGTCGCGGACGACGGCGCCGCGGTGGCGGTCT
GGACCACGCCGGAGAGCGTCGAAGCGGGGGCGGTGTTCGCCGAGATCGGCCCGCGCATGGCCGAGTTGAG
CGGTTCCCGGCTGGCCGCGCAGCAACAGATGGAAGGCCTCCTGGCGCCGCACCGGCCCAAGGAGCCCGCG
TGGTTCCTGGCCACCGTCGGCGTCTCGCCCGACCACCAGGGCAAGGGTCTGGGCAGCGCCGTCGTGCTCC
CCGGAGTGGAGGCGGCCGAGCGCGCCGGGGTGCCCGCCTTCCTGGAGACCTCCGCGCCCCGCAACCTCCC
CTTCTACGAGCGGCTCGGCTTCACCGTCACCGCCGACGTCGAGGTGCCCGAAGGACCGCGCACCTGGTGC
ATGACCCGCAAGCCCGGTGCCTGACGCCCGCCCCACGACCCGCAGCGCCCGACCGAAAGGAGCGCACGAC
CCCATGCATCGGTACCTTTAAGACCAATGACTTACAAGGCAGCTGTAGATCTTAGCCACTTTTTAAAAGA
AAAGGGGGGACTGGAAGGGCTAATTCACTCCCAACGAAGACAAGATCTGCTTTTTGCTTGTACTGGGTCT
CTCTGGTTAGACCAGATCTGAGCCTGGGAGCTCTCTGGCTAACTAGGGAACCCACTGCTTAAGCCTCAAT
AAAGCTTGCCTTGAGTGCTTCAAGTAGTGTGTGCCCGTCTGTTGTGTGACTCTGGTAACTAGAGATCCCT
CAGACCCTTTTAGTCAGTGTGGAAAATCTCTAGCAGTAGTAGTTCATGTCATCTTATTATTCAGTATTTA
TAACTTGCAAAGAAATGAATATCAGAGAGTGAGAGGAACTTGTTTATTGCAGCTTATAATGGTTACAAAT
AAAGCAATAGCATCACAAATTTCACAAATAAAGCATTTTTTTCACTGCATTCTAGTTGTGGTTTGTCCAA
ACTCATCAATGTATCTTATCATGTCTGGCTCTAGCTATCCCGCCCCTAACTCCGCCCATCCCGCCCCTAA
CTCCGCCCAGTTCCGCCCATTCTCCGCCCCATGGCTGACTAATTTTTTTTATTTATGCAGAGGCCGAGGC
CGCCTCGGCCTCTGAGCTATTCCAGAAGTAGTGAGGAGGCTTTTTTGGAGGCCTAGGGACGTACCCAATT
CGCCCTATAGTGAGTCGTATTACGCGCGCTCACTGGCCGTCGTTTTACAACGTCGTGACTGGGAAAACCC
TGGCGTTACCCAACTTAATCGCCTTGCAGCACATCCCCCTTTCGCCAGCTGGCGTAATAGCGAAGAGGCC
CGCACCGATCGCCCTTCCCAACAGTTGCGCAGCCTGAATGGCGAATGGG
[124 nt withheld, positions 3480-3603]
C
[91 nt withheld, positions 3605-3695]
A
[49 nt withheld, positions 3697-3745]
CCTTTGACGTTGGAGTCCACGTTCTTT
[37 nt withheld, positions 3773-3809]
ACCCTATCTCGGTCTATTCTTTTGATTTATAAGGGATTTTGCCGATTTCGGCCTATTGGTTAAAAAATGA
GCTGATTTAACAAAAATTTAACGCGAATTTTAACAAAATATTAACGCTTACAATTTAGGTGGCACTTTTC
GGGGAAATGTGCGCGGAACCCCTATTTGTTTATTTTTCTAAATACATTCAAATATGTATCCGCTCATGAG
ACAATAACCCTGATAAATGCTTCAATAATATTGAAAAAGGAAGAGTATGAGTATTCAACATTTCCGTGTC
GCCCTTATTCCCTTTTTTGCGGCATTTTGCCTTCCTGTTTTTGCTCACCCAGAAACGCTGGTGAAAGTAA
AAGATGCTGAAGATCAGTTGGGTGCACGAGTGGGTTACATCGAACTGGATCTCAACAGCGGTAAGATCCT
TGAGAGTTTTCGCCCCGAAGAACGTTTTCCAATGATGAGCACTTTTAAAGTTCTGCTATGTGGCGCGGTA
TTATCCCGTATTGACGCCGGGCAAGAGCAACTCGGTCGCCGCATACACTATTCTCAGAATGACTTGGTTG
AGTACTCACCAGTCACAGAAAAGCATCTTACGGATGGCATGACAGTAAGAGAATTATGCAGTGCTGCCAT
AACCATGAGTGATAACACTGCGGCCAACTTACTTCTGACAACGATCGGAGGACCGAAGGAGCTAACCGCT
TTTTTGCACAACATGGGGGATCATGTAACTCGCCTTGATCGTTGGGAACCGGAGCTGAATGAAGCCATAC
CAAACGACGAGCGTGACACCACGATGCCTGTAGCAATGGCAACAACGTTGCGCAAACTATTAACTGGCGA
ACTACTTACTCTAGCTTCCCGGCAACAATTAATAGACTGGATGGAGGCGGATAAAGTTGCAGGACCACTT
CTGCGCTCGGCCCTTCCGGCTGGCTGGTTTATTGCTGATAAATCTGGAGCCGGTGAGCGTGGGTCTCGCG
GTATCATTGCAGCACTGGGGCCAGATGGTAAGCCCTCCCGTATCGTAGTTATCTACACGACGGGGAGTCA
GGCAACTATGGATGAACGAAATAGACAGATCGCTGAGATAGGTGCCTCACTGATTAAGCATTGGTAACTG
TCAGACCAAGTTTACTCATATATACTTTAGATTGATTTAAAACTTCATTTTTAATTTAAAAGGATCTAGG
TGAAGATCCTTTTTGATAATCTCATGACCAAAATCCCTTAACGTGAGTTTTCGTTCCACTGAGCGTCAGA
CCCCGTAGAAAAGATCAAAGGATCTTCTTGAGATCCTTTTTTTCTGCGCGTAATCTGCTGCTTGCAAACA
AAAAAACCACCGCTACCAGCGGTGGTTTGTTTGCCGGATCAAGAGCTACCAACTCTTTTTCCGAAGGTAA
CTGGCTTCAGCAGAGCGCAGATACCAAATACTGTTCTTCTAGTGTAGCCGTAGTTAGGCCACCACTTCAA
GAACTCTGTAGCACCGCCTACATACCTCGCTCTGCTAATCCTGTTACCAGTGGCTGCTGCCAGTGGCGAT
AAGTCGTGTCTTACCGGGTTGGACTCAAGACGATAGTTACCGGATAAGGCGCAGCGGTCGGGCTGAACGG
GGGGTTCGTGCACACAGCCCAGCTTGGAGCGAACGACCTACACCGAACTGAGATACCTACAGCGTGAGCT
ATGAGAAAGCGCCACGCTTCCCGAAGGGAGAAAGGCGGACAGGTATCCGGTAAGCGGCAGGGTCGGAACA
GGAGAGCGCACGAGGGAGCTTCCAGGGGGAAACGCCTGGTATCTTTATAGTCCTGTCGGGTTTCGCCACC
TCTGACTTGAGCGTCGATTTTTGTGATGCTCGTCAGGGGGGCGGAGCCTATGGAAAAACGCCAGCAACGC
GGCCTTTTTACGGTTCCTGGCCTTTTGCTGGCCTTTTGCTCACATGTTCTTTCCTGCGTTATCCCCTGAT
TCTGTGGATAACCGTATTACCGCCTTTGAGTGAGCTGATACCGCTCGCCGCAGCCGAACGACCGAGCGCA
GCGAGTCAGTGAGCGAGGAAGCGGAAGAGCGCCCAATACGCAAACCGCCTCTCCCCGCGCGTTGGCCGAT
TCATTAATGCAGCTGGCACGACAGGTTTCCCGACTGGAAAGCGGGCAGTGAGCGCAACGCAATTAATGTG
AGTTAGCTCACTCATTAGGCACCCCAGGCTTTACACTTTATGCTTCCGGCTCGTATGTTGTGTGGAATTG
TGAGCGGATAACAATTTCACACAGGAAACAGCTATGACCATGATTACGCCAAGCGCGCAATTAACCCTCA
CTAAAGGGAACAAAAGCTGGAGCTGCAAGCTTAATGTAGTCTTATGCAATACTCTTGTAGTCTTGCAACA
TGGTAACGATGAGTTAGCAACATGCCTTACAAGGAGAGAAAAAGCACCGTGCATGCCGATTGGTGGAAGT
AAGGTGGTACGATCGTGCCTTATTAGGAAGGCAACAGACGGGTCTGACATGGATTGGACGAACCACTGAA
TTGCCGCATTGCAGAGATATTGTATTTAAGTGCCTAGCTCGATACATAAACGGGTCTCTCTGGTTAGACC
AGATCTGAGCCTGGGAGCTCTCTGGCTAACTAGGGAACCCACTGCTTAAGCCTCAATAAAGCTTGCCTTG
AGTGCTTCAAGTAGTGTGTGCCCGTCTGTTGTGTGACTCTGGTAACTAGAGATCCCTCAGACCCTTTTAG
TCAGTGTGGAAAATCTCTAGCAGTGGCGCCCGAACAGGGACTTGAAAGCGAAAGGGAAACCAGAGGAGCT
CTCTCGACGCAGGACTCGGCTTGCTGAAGCGCGCACGGCAAGAGGCGAGGGGCGGCGACTGGTGAGTACG
CCAAAAATTTTGACTAGCGGAGGCTAGAAGGAGAGAGATGGGTGCGAGAGCGTCAGTATTAAGCGGGGGA
GAATTAGATCGCGATGGGAAAAAATTCGGTTAAGGCCAGGGGGAAAGAAAAAATATAAATTAAAACATAT
AGTATGGGCAAGCAGGGAGCTAGAACGATTCGCAGTTAATCCTGGCCTGTTAGAAACATCAGAAGGCTGT
AGACAAATACTGGGACAGCTACAACCATCCCTTCAGACAGGATCAGAAGAACTTAGATCATTATATAATA
CAGTAGCAACCCTCTATTGTGTGCATCAAAGGATAGAGATAAAAGACACCAAGGAAGCTTTAGACAAGAT
AGAGGAAGAGCAAAACAAAAGTAAGACCACCGCACAGCAAGCGGCCGCTGATCTTCAGACCTGGAGGAGG
AGATATGAGGGACAATTGGAGAAGTGAATTATATAAATATAAAGTAGTAAAAATTGAACCATTAGGAGTA
GCACCCACCAAGGCAAAGAGAAGAGTGGTGCAGAGAGAAAAAAGAGCAGTGGGAATAGGAGCTTTGTTCC
TTGGGTTCTTGGGAGCAGCAGGAAGCACTATGGGCGCAGCGTCAATGACGCTGACGGTACAGGCCAGACA
ATTATTGTCTGGTATAGTGCAGCAGCAGAACAATTTGCTGAGGGCTATTGAGGCGCAACAGCATCTGTTG
CAACTCACAGTCTGGGGCATCAAGCAGCTCCAGGCAAGAATCCTGGCTGTGGAAAGATACCTAAAGGATC
AACAGCTCCTGGGGATTTGGGGTTGCTCTGGAAAACTCATTTGCACCACTGCTGTGCCTTGGAATGCTAG
TTGGAGTAATAAATCTCTGGAACAGATTTGGAATCACACGACCTGGATGGAGTGGGACAGAGAAATTAAC
AATTACACAAGCTTAATACACTCCTTAATTGAAGAATCGCAAAACCAGCAAGAAAAGAATGAACAAGAAT
TATTGGAATTAGATAAATGGGCAAGTTTGTGGAATTGGTTTAACATAACAAATTGGCTGTGGTATATAAA
ATTATTCATAATGATAGTAGGAGGCTTGGTAGGTTTAAGAATAGTTTTTGCTGTACTTTCTATAGTGAAT
AGAGTTAGGCAGGGATATTCACCATTATCGTTTCAGACCCACCTCCCAACCCCGAGGGGACCCGACAGGC
CCGAAGGAATAGAAGAAGAAGGTGGAGAGAGAGACAGAGACAGATCCATTCGATTAGTGAACGGATCTCG
ACGGTATCGATCACGAGACTAGCCTCGAGCGGCCGCCCCCTTCACCGAGGGCCTATTTCCCATGATTCCT
TCATATTTGCATATACGATACAAGGCTGTTAGAGAGATAATTGGAATTAATTTGACTGTAAACACAAAGA
TATTAGTACAAAATACGTGACGTAGAAAGTAATAATTTCTTGGGTAGTTTGCAGTTTTAAAATTATGTTT
TAAAATGGACTATCA
Features (pLannotate 1.2.2; 29 found; start..end, strand, type, name):
    131..334     +  promoter       CMV promoter: human cytomegalovirus (CMV) immediate early promoter
    369..1085    +  CDS            mPA-GFP: mPA-GFP is a fluorescent protein published in 2002, derived from Aequorea victoria. It is reported to be a monomer.
   1095..1202    +  CDS            Synj2bp (fragment): SYJ2B_RAT - Also known as Omp25. Experimental evidence at protein level: Swiss-Prot protein existence level 1. Regulates endocytosis of activin type 2 receptor kinases through the Ral/RALBP1-dependent pathway and may be involved in suppression of activin-induced signal transduction. From Rattus norvegicus (Rat).
   1247..1364    +  misc_feature   cPPT/CTS: central polypurine tract and central termination sequence of HIV-1
   1413..1923    +  promoter       hPGK promoter: human phosphoglycerate kinase 1 promoter
   1945..2544    +  CDS            PuroR: puromycin N-acetyltransferase; pac from Streptomyces alboniger; confers resistance to puromycin
   2587..2670    +  CDS            nef (fragment): NEF_HV1Z2 - Experimental evidence at protein level: Swiss-Prot protein existence level 1. Extracellular Nef protein targets CD4(+) T-lymphocytes for apoptosis by interacting with CXCR4 surface receptors. From Human immunodeficiency virus type 1 group M subtype D (isolate Z2/CDC-Z34) (HIV-1).
   2672..2905    +  LTR            3' LTR (ΔU3): self-inactivating 3' long terminal repeat (LTR) from HIV-1
   2977..3098    +  polyA_signal   SV40 poly(A) signal: SV40 polyadenylation signal
   3138..3273    +  rep_origin     SV40 ori: SV40 origin of replication
   3294..3312    -  promoter       T7 promoter: promoter for bacteriophage T7 RNA polymerase
   3320..3475    +  CDS            lacZα (fragment): LacZα fragment of β-galactosidase; lacZ fragment
   3480..3908    +  rep_origin     f1 ori (sequence partly withheld): f1 bacteriophage origin of replication; arrow indicates direction of (+) strand synthesis
   3961..4065    +  promoter       AmpR promoter: bla
   4066..4926    +  CDS            AmpR: β-lactamase; bla; confers resistance to ampicillin, carbenicillin, and related antibiotics
   5097..5685    +  rep_origin     ori: high-copy-number ColE1/pMB1/pBR322/pUC origin of replication
   5868..5960    +  CDS            lacI (fragment): lac repressor; lacI; The lac repressor binds to the lac operator to inhibit transcription in E. coli. This inhibition can be relieved by adding lactose or isopropyl-β-D-thiogalactopyranoside (IPTG).
   5973..5994    +  protein_bind   CAP binding site: CAP binding activates transcription in the presence of cAMP. E. coli catabolite activator protein
   6009..6039    +  promoter       lac promoter: promoter for the E. coli lac operon
   6047..6063    +  protein_bind   lac operator: The lac repressor binds to the lac operator to inhibit transcription in E. coli. This inhibition can be relieved by adding lactose or isopropyl-β-D-thiogalactopyranoside (IPTG). lac repressor encoded by lacI
   6108..6126    +  promoter       T3 promoter: promoter for bacteriophage T3 RNA polymerase
   6154..6380    +  promoter       RSV promoter: Rous sarcoma virus enhancer/promoter
   6381..6561    +  LTR            5' LTR (truncated): truncated 5' long terminal repeat (LTR) from HIV-1
   6608..6733    +  misc_feature   HIV-1 Ψ: packaging signal of human immunodeficiency virus type 1
   6717..7080    +  CDS            HIV-1 gag (fragment): gag protein from human immunodeficiency virus 1; gag
   7226..7459    +  misc_feature   RRE: The Rev response element (RRE) of HIV-1 allows for Rev-dependent mRNA export from the nucleus to the cytoplasm.
   7836..7936    +  CDS            Rev (fragment): human immunodeficiency virus 1 (HIV-1) Rev protein; rev; enhances nuclear export of unspliced and incompletely spliced viral mRNAs
   7986..5       +  promoter       U6 promoter (fragment) (across the origin): RNA polymerase III promoter for human U6 snRNA
   8160..130     +  enhancer       CMV enhancer (fragment) (across the origin): human cytomegalovirus immediate early enhancer; contains an 18-bp deletion relative to the standard CMV enhancer
