[The description below was written by a language model from this plasmid's Addgene catalogue record and pLannotate feature annotations shown in this document.]
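Description:
paGFP-Omp25 is a third-generation, self-inactivating HIV-1 lentiviral expression vector built on the pLJM2 backbone, about 8.2 kb in total. It is propagated in E. coli through a high-copy ColE1/pUC-type origin with ampicillin resistance (β-lactamase), and it also carries an f1 origin. The viral genome is transcribed in packaging cells from an RSV promoter fused to a truncated 5' LTR. This is followed by the Ψ packaging signal with a gag fragment, the Rev response element for Rev-dependent nuclear export, and a cPPT/CTS element. It ends in a ΔU3 3' LTR, which inactivates LTR promoter activity after integration. An SV40 polyadenylation signal and SV40 origin lie downstream of the 3' LTR. A residual fragment of a U6 promoter sits upstream of the CMV enhancer and appears to be a backbone remnant.

The payload is an 837 bp insert cloned between NheI and EcoRI sites and driven by the CMV enhancer/promoter. It encodes monomeric photoactivatable GFP at the N-terminus, fused to a short C-terminal fragment of rat Omp25 (Synj2bp), a mitochondrial outer membrane protein. Only about 100 bp of Synj2bp is annotated, so the fragment appears to serve as a targeting and anchoring segment rather than a full-length protein. The fusion therefore places a light-switchable fluorophore on the mitochondrial outer membrane. A separate human PGK promoter drives puromycin N-acetyltransferase, which allows selection of stably transduced mammalian cells. According to the record, the construct labels mitochondria with GFP. The associated publication used such labelling to follow how aged mitochondria are apportioned between daughter cells during stem cell division.
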