Addgene plasmid #69598: paGFP-Omp25
Purpose: expresses GFP-labeled mitochondrial outer membrane protein 25
Depositing lab: David Sabatini. Depositing organization: Whitehead Institute for Biomedical Research. Publication: Stem cells. Asymmetric apportioning of aged mitochondria between daughter cells is required for stemness. Katajisto P, Dohla J, Chaffer CL, Pentinmikko N, Marjanovic N, Iqbal S, Zoncu R, Chen W, Weinberg RA, Sabatini DM. Science. 2015 Apr 17;348(6232):340-3. doi: 10.1126/science.1260384. Epub 2015 Apr 2. PubMed 25837514.
Backbone
  Vector backbone: pLJM2
  Backbone manufacturer: Jason Moffat
  Backbone size w/o insert (bp): 7327
  Total vector size (bp): 8164
  Vector type: Mammalian Expression, Lentiviral
  Selectable markers: Puromycin
Growth in bacteria
  Bacterial resistance: Ampicillin, 100 μg/mL
  Growth temperature: 37°C
  Growth strain: NEB Stable
  Copy number: Unknown
Gene/Insert
  Gene/Insert name: paGFP-Omp25
  Species: R. norvegicus (rat)
  Insert size (bp): 837
  Mutation: photoactivatable GFP fused to rat Omp25 C-terminus
  GenBank ID: NM_022599.2
  Entrez Gene: Synj2bp (a.k.a. Omp25)
  Promoter: CMV
  Tag / fusion protein: GFP (N terminal on insert)
  Cloning method: Restriction Enzyme; 5′ cloning site Nhe1 (not destroyed); 3′ cloning site EcoR1 (not destroyed)
  Sequencing primers: 5′ CMV-F; 3′ pLJM1 R
Terms and licenses: Academic/Nonprofit Terms; Industry Terms: Not Available to Industry
How to cite: paGFP-Omp25 was a gift from David Sabatini (Addgene plasmid # 69598 ; http://n2t.net/addgene:69598 ; RRID:Addgene_69598)
