>Addgene plasmid #69598 | paGFP-Omp25 | addgene partial sequence | sequence record 133196 | CMV-F 5'-CGCAAATGGGCGGTAGGCGTG-3'
AGCAGAGCTGGTTTAGTGAACCGTCAGATCCGCTAGCGCCACCATGGTGAGCAAGGGCGAGGAGCTGTTC
ACCGGGGTGGTGCCCATCCTGGTCGAGCTGGACGGCGACGTAAACGGCCACAAGTTCAGCGTGTCCGGCG
AGGGCGAGGGCGATGCCACCTACGGCAAGCTGACCCTGAAGTTCATCTGCACCACCGGCAAGCTGCCCGT
GCCCTGGCCCACCCTCGTGACCACCTTTTCCTACGGCGTGCAGTGCTTCAGCCGCTACCCCGACCACATG
AAGCAGCACGACTTCTTCAAGTCCGCCATGCCCGAAGGCTACGTCCAGGAGCGCACCATCTTCTTCAAGG
ACGACGGCAACTACAAGACCCGCGCCGAGGTGAAGTTCGAGGGCGACACCCTGGTGAACCGCATCGAGCT
GAAGGGCATCGACTTCAAGGAGGACGGCAACATCCTGGGGCACAAGCTGGAGTACAACTACAACAGCCAC
AACGTCTATATCATGGCCGACAAGCAGAAGAACGGCATCAAGGCGAACTTTAAGATCCGCCACAACATCG
AGGACGGCAGCGTGCAGCTCGCCGACCACTACCAGCAGAACACCCCCATCGGCGACGGCCCCGTGCTGCT
GCCCGACAACCACTACCTGAGCCACCAGTCCAAACTGAGCAAAGACCCCAACGAGAAGCGCGATCACATG
GTCCTGCTGGAGTTCGTGACCGCCGCCGGGATCACTCTCGGCATGGACGAGCTGTACAAGACGCGTGGGC
GAGGCGACGGAGAGCCGAGTGGAGTTCCTGTAGCTGTGGTGCTGCTGCCAGTGTTTGCCCTTACCCTGGT
AGCAGTTTGGGCCTTCGTGAGATACCGAAAGCAGCTCTGAGAATTCTCGACCTCGAGACAAATGGCAGTA
TTCATCCACAATTTTAAAAGAAAAGGGGGGATTGGGGGGTACAGTGCAGGGGAAAGAATAGTAGACATAA
TAGCAACAGACATACAAACTAAAGAATTACAAAAA
