>Addgene plasmid #69598 | paGFP-Omp25 | addgene partial sequence | sequence record 133197 | pLJM1-3 5'-GACGTGAAGAATGTGCGAGA-3'
CCGGAACCACGCCCAGAGCAGCCGCGTCCCTGCGCAAACCCAGGGCTGCCTTGGAAAAGGCGCAACCCCA
ACCCCCTCGAGCCGCGGCCAAAGTGGATCTCTGCTGTCCCTGTAATAAACCCGAAAATTTTGAATTTTTG
TAATTTGTTTTTGTAATTCTTTAGTTTGTATGTCTGTTGCTATTATGTCTACTATTCTTTCCCCTGCACT
GTACCCCCCAATCCCCCCTTTTCTTTTAAAATTGTGGATGAATACTGCCATTTGTCTCGAGGTCGAGAAT
TCTCAGAGCTGCTTTCGGTATCTCACGAAGGCCCAAACTGCTACCAGGGTAAGGGCAAACACTGGCAGCA
GCACCACAGCTACAGGAACTCCACTCGGCTCTCCGTCGCCTCGCCCACGCGTCTTGTACAGCTCGTCCAT
GCCGAGAGTGATCCCGGCGGCGGTCACGAACTCCAGCAGGACCATGTGATCGCGCTTCTCGTTGGGGTCT
TTGCTCAGTTTGGACTGGTGGCTCAGGTAGTGGTTGTCGGGCAGCAGCACGGGGCCGTCGCCGATGGGGG
TGTTCTGCTGGTAGTGGTCGGCGAGCTGCACGCTGCCGTCCTCGATGTTGTGGCGGATCTTAAAGTTCGC
CTTGATGCCGTTCTTCTGCTTGTCGGCCATGATATAGACGTTGTGGCTGTTGTAGTTGTACTCCAGCTTG
TGCCCCAGGATGTTGCCGTCCTCCTTGAAGTCGATGCCCTTCAGCTCGATGCGGTTCACCAGGGTGTCGC
CCTCGAACTTCACCTCGGCGCGGGTCTTGTAGTTGCCGTCGTCCTTGAAGAAGATGGTGCGCTCCTGGAC
GTAGCCTTCGGGCATGGCGGACTTGAAGAAGTCGTGCTGCTTCATGTGGTCGGGGTAGCGGCTGAAGCAC
TGCACGCCGTAGGAAAAGGTGGTCACGAGGGTGGGCCAGGGCACGGGCAGCTTGCCGGTGGTGCAGATGA
ACTTCAGGGTCAGCTTGCCGTAGGTGGCATCGCCCTCGCCCTCGCCGGA
